Addgene plasmid #21655: pMSCV Cyclin D2-short
Depositing lab: David Bartel. Depositing organization: Whitehead Institute for Biomedical Research. Publication: Widespread shortening of 3'UTRs by alternative cleavage and polyadenylation activates oncogenes in cancer cells. Mayr C, Bartel DP. Cell. 2009 Aug 21. 138(4):673-84. 10.1016/j.cell.2009.06.016 PubMed 19703394.
Backbone
  Vector backbone: pMSCVpuro
  Backbone manufacturer: Clontech
  Backbone size w/o insert (bp): 6295
  Vector type: Mammalian Expression, Retroviral
  Selectable markers: Puromycin
Growth in bacteria
  Bacterial resistance: Ampicillin, 100 μg/mL
  Growth temperature: 37°C
  Growth strain: DH5alpha
  Copy number: High Copy
Gene/Insert
  Gene/Insert name: Cyclin D2 (alt name: CM14)
  Species: H. sapiens (human)
  Insert size (bp): 1200
  Entrez Gene: CCND2 (a.k.a. KIAK0002, MPPH3)
  Cloning method: Restriction Enzyme; 5′ cloning site Bgl II (not destroyed); 3′ cloning site Hpa I (not destroyed)
  Sequencing primers: 5′ pBABE 5; 3′ MSCV-rev
Terms and licenses: Academic/Nonprofit Terms; Industry Terms: Not Available to Industry
Depositor comments: Short means always shortest 3’UTR due to alternative polyadenylation. Constructs for cell cycle
How to cite: pMSCV Cyclin D2-short was a gift from David Bartel (Addgene plasmid # 21655 ; http://n2t.net/addgene:21655 ; RRID:Addgene_21655)
