[The description below was written by a language model from this plasmid's Addgene catalogue record and pLannotate feature annotations shown in this document.]
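Description:
pMSCV Cyclin D2-short is a murine stem cell virus (MSCV) retroviral expression vector built on the pMSCVpuro backbone and carrying human cyclin D2 (CCND2) together with the shortest 3′UTR isoform produced by alternative cleavage and polyadenylation. In bacteria the roughly 7.5 kb plasmid is maintained through a high-copy ColE1/pUC-type origin and selected with ampicillin via the β-lactamase gene. The backbone also contains several non-functional remnants (fragments of lacI, lacZα, rop, bom, the tetracycline resistance gene and env) left over from earlier cloning vectors.

The proviral unit is bounded by the MESV-derived 5′ and 3′ long terminal repeats. Downstream of the 5′ LTR lie the Ψ packaging signal and a truncated gag segment lacking its start codon, which together promote efficient encapsidation of the genomic RNA when gag, pol and env are supplied in trans by a packaging cell line. The approximately 1.2 kb insert was cloned between the BglII and HpaI sites. It comprises the annotated CCND2 coding sequence plus flanking sequence, consistent with the short 3′UTR, and no separate promoter is annotated, so it is transcribed from the 5′ LTR. No epitope tag is annotated. A downstream mouse PGK promoter independently drives puromycin N-acetyltransferase, allowing selection of stably transduced mammalian cells.

Cyclin D2 partners with CDK4 to phosphorylate RB family proteins and drive G1/S progression. The depositor describes this as one of a set of constructs for cell cycle experiments, and the associated study examined how 3′UTR shortening activates oncogenes in cancer cells.
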