Features (pLannotate 1.2.2; 19 found; start..end, strand, type, name):
    579..920     +  misc_feature   MESV Ψ: packaging signal of murine embryonic stem cell virus
    987..1403    +  CDS            gag (truncated): truncated Moloney murine leukemia virus (MMLV) gag gene lacking the start codon
   1536..2402    +  CDS            CCND2: CCND2_HUMAN - Experimental evidence at protein level: Swiss-Prot protein existence level 1. Regulatory component of the cyclin D2-CDK4 (DC) complex that phosphorylates and inhibits members of the retinoblastoma (RB) protein family including RB1 and regulates the cell-cycle during G(1)/S transition. Phosphorylation of RB1 allows dissociation of the transcription factor E2F from the RB/E2F complex and the subsequent transcription of E2F target genes which are responsible for the progression through the G(1) phase. Hypophosphorylates RB1 in early G(1) phase. Cyclin D-CDK4 complexes are major inte
   2652..3151    +  promoter       PGK promoter: mouse phosphoglycerate kinase 1 promoter
   3172..3771    +  CDS            PuroR: puromycin N-acetyltransferase; pac from Streptomyces alboniger; confers resistance to puromycin
   3871..4385    +  LTR            3' LTR: 3' long terminal repeat from murine embryonic stem cell virus
   4578..4594    -  protein_bind   lac operator: The lac repressor binds to the lac operator to inhibit transcription in E. coli. This inhibition can be relieved by adding lactose or isopropyl-β-D-thiogalactopyranoside (IPTG). lac repressor encoded by lacI
   4602..4632    -  promoter       lac promoter: promoter for the E. coli lac operon
   4647..4668    -  protein_bind   CAP binding site: CAP binding activates transcription in the presence of cAMP. E. coli catabolite activator protein
   4681..4773    -  CDS            lacI (fragment): lac repressor; lacI; The lac repressor binds to the lac operator to inhibit transcription in E. coli. This inhibition can be relieved by adding lactose or isopropyl-β-D-thiogalactopyranoside (IPTG).
   4956..5544    -  rep_origin     ori: high-copy-number ColE1/pMB1/pBR322/pUC origin of replication
   5715..6575    -  CDS            AmpR: β-lactamase; bla; confers resistance to ampicillin, carbenicillin, and related antibiotics
   6576..6680    -  promoter       AmpR promoter: bla
   6775..6810    +  CDS            rop (fragment): Rop protein, which maintains plasmids at low copy number; rop
   6912..7011    +  misc_feature   bom (fragment): basis of mobility region from pBR322
   7017..7166    -  CDS            lacZα (fragment): LacZα fragment of β-galactosidase; lacZ fragment
   7166..7367    -  CDS            TcR (fragment): tetracycline efflux protein; tet; confers resistance to tetracycline
   7368..7466    +  CDS            env (fragment): murine leukemia virus gPr80 envelope polyprotein precursor; env; proteolytically cleaved into gp70SU and p15TM subunits
   7508..515     +  LTR            5' LTR (across the origin): 5' long terminal repeat from murine embryonic stem cell virus
>Addgene plasmid #21655 | pMSCV Cyclin D2-short | depositor full sequence | sequence record 9948 | Author sequence
TGAAAGACCCCACCTGTAGGTTTGGCAAGCTAGCTTAAGTAACGCCATTTTGCAAGGCATGGAAAATACA
TAACTGAGAATAGAGAAGTTCAGATCAAGGTTAGGAACAGAGAGACAGCAGAATATGGGCCAAACAGGAT
ATCTGTGGTAAGCAGTTCCTGCCCCGGCTCAGGGCCAAGAACAGATGGTCCCCAGATGCGGTCCCGCCCT
CAGCAGTTTCTAGAGAACCATCAGATGTTTCCAGGGTGCCCCAAGGACCTGAAATGACCCTGTGCCTTAT
TTGAACTAACCAATCAGTTCGCTTCTCGCTTCTGTTCGCGCGCTTCTGCTCCCCGAGCTCAATAAAAGAG
CCCACAACCCCTCACTCGGCGCGCCAGTCCTCCGATAGACTGCGTCGCCCGGGTACCCGTATTCCCAATA
AAGCCTCTTGCTGTTTGCATCCGAATCGTGGACTCGCTGATCCTTGGGAGGGTCTCCTCAGATTGATTGA
CTGCCCACCTCGGGGGTCTTTCATTTGGAGGTTCCACCGAGATTTGGAGACCCCTGCCCAGGGACCACCG
ACCCCCCCGCCGGGAGGTAAGCTGGCCAGCGGTCGTTTCGTGTCTGTCTCTGTCTTTGTGCGTGTTTGTG
CCGGCATCTAATGTTTGCGCCTGCGTCTGTACTAGTTAGCTAACTAGCTCTGTATCTGGCGGACCCGTGG
TGGAACTGACGAGTTCTGAACACCCGGCCGCAACCCTGGGAGACGTCCCAGGGACTTTGGGGGCCGTTTT
TGTGGCCCGACCTGAGGAAGGGAGTCGATGTGGAATCCGACCCCGTCAGGATATGTGGTTCTGGTAGGAG
ACGAGAACCTAAAACAGTTCCCGCCTCCGTCTGAATTTTTGCTTTCGGTTTGGAACCGAAGCCGCGCGTC
TTGTCTGCTGCAGCGCTGCAGCATCGTTCTGTGTTGTCTCTGTCTGACTGTGTTTCTGTATTTGTCTGAA
AATTAGGGCCAGACTGTTACCACTCCCTTAAGTTTGACCTTAGGTCACTGGAAAGATGTCGAGCGGATCG
CTCACAACCAGTCGGTAGATGTCAAGAAGAGACGTTGGGTTACCTTCTGCTCTGCAGAATGGCCAACCTT
TAACGTCGGATGGCCGCGAGACGGCACCTTTAACCGAGACCTCATCACCCAGGTTAAGATCAAGGTCTTT
TCACCTGGCCCGCATGGACACCCAGACCAGGTCCCCTACATCGTGACCTGGGAAGCCTTGGCTTTTGACC
CCCCTCCCTGGGTCAAGCCCTTTGTACACCCTAAGCCTCCGCCTCCTCTTCCTCCATCCGCCCCGTCTCT
CCCCCTTGAACCTCCTCGTTCGACCCCGCCTCGATCCTCCCTTTATCCAGCCCTCACTCCTTCTCTAGGC
GCCGGAATTAGATCTTATTTAGCCAAAGGAAGGAGGTCAGGGGAACGCTCTCCCCTCCCCTTCCAAAAAA
CAAAAACAGAAAAACCCTTTTCCAGGCCGGGGAAAGCAGGAGGGAGAGGGGCCGCCGGGCTGGCCATGGA
GCTGCTGTGCCACGAGGTGGACCCGGTCCGCAGGGCCGTGCGGGACCGCAACCTGCTCCGAGACGACCGC
GTCCTGCAGAACCTGCTCACCATCGAGGAGCGCTACCTTCCGCAGTGCTCCTACTTCAAGTGCGTGCAGA
AGGACATCCAACCCTACATGCGCAGAATGGTGGCCACCTGGATGCTGGAGGTCTGTGAGGAACAGAAGTG
CGAAGAAGAGGTCTTCCCTCTGGCCATGAATTACCTGGACCGTTTCTTGGCTGGGGTCCCGACTCCGAAG
TCCCATCTGCAACTCCTGGGTGCTGTCTGCATGTTCCTGGCCTCCAAACTCAAAGAGACCAGCCCGCTGA
CCGCGGAGAAGCTGTGCATTTACACCGACAACTCCATCAAGCCTCAGGAGCTGCTGGAGTGGGAACTGGT
GGTGCTGGGGAAGTTGAAGTGGAACCTGGCAGCTGTCACTCCTCATGACTTCATTGAGCACATCTTGCGC
AAGCTGCCCCAGCAGCGGGAGAAGCTGTCTCTGATCCGCAAGCATGCTCAGACCTTCATTGCTCTGTGTG
CCACCGACTTTAAGTTTGCCATGTACCCACCGTCGATGATCGCAACTGGAAGTGTGGGAGCAGCCATCTG
TGGGCTCCAGCAGGATGAGGAAGTGAGCTCGCTCACTTGTGATGCCCTGACTGAGCTGCTGGCTAAGATC
ACCAACACAGACGTGGATTGTCTCAAAGCTTGCCAGGAGCAGATTGAGGCGGTGCTCCTCAATAGCCTGC
AGCAGTACCGTCAGGACCAACGTGACGGATCCAAGTCGGAGGATGAACTGGACCAAGCCAGCACCCCTAC
AGACGTGCGGGATATCGACCTGTGAGGATGCCAGTTGGGCCGAAAGAGAGAGACGCGTCCATAATCTGGT
CTCTTCTTCTTTCTGGTTGTTTTTGTTCTTTGTGTTTTAGGGTGAAACTTAAAAAAAAAATTCTGCCCCC
ACCTAGATCATATTTAAAGATCTTTTAGAAGTGAGAGAAAAAGGTCCTACGAAAACGGAATAATAAAAAG
CATTTGGTGCCTATTTGAAGTACAGCATAAGGGAATCCCCTCGAGGTTAACGAATTCTACCGGGTAGGGG
AGGCGCTTTTCCCAAGGCAGTCTGGAGCATGCGCTTTAGCAGCCCCGCTGGGCACTTGGCGCTACACAAG
TGGCCTCTGGCCTCGCACACATTCCACATCCACCGGTAGGCGCCAACCGGCTCCGTTCTTTGGTGGCCCC
TTCGCGCCACCTTCTACTCCTCCCCTAGTCAGGAAGTTCCCCCCCGCCCCGCAGCTCGCGTCGTGCAGGA
CGTGACAAATGGAAGTAGCACGTCTCACTAGTCTCGTGCAGATGGACAGCACCGCTGAGCAATGGAAGCG
GGTAGGCCTTTGGGGCAGCGGCCAATAGCAGCTTTGCTCCTTCGCTTTCTGGGCTCAGAGGCTGGGAAGG
GGTGGGTCCGGGGGCGGGCTCAGGGGCGGGCTCAGGGGCGGGGCGGGCGCCCGAAGGTCCTCCGGAGGCC
CGGCATTCTGCACGCTTCAAAAGCGCACGTCTGCCGCGCTGTTCTCCTCTTCCTCATCTCCGGGCCTTTC
GACCTGCAGCCCAAGCTTACCATGACCGAGTACAAGCCCACGGTGCGCCTCGCCACCCGCGACGACGTCC
CCAGGGCCGTACGCACCCTCGCCGCCGCGTTCGCCGACTACCCCGCCACGCGCCACACCGTCGATCCGGA
CCGCCACATCGAGCGGGTCACCGAGCTGCAAGAACTCTTCCTCACGCGCGTCGGGCTCGACATCGGCAAG
GTGTGGGTCGCGGACGACGGCGCCGCGGTGGCGGTCTGGACCACGCCGGAGAGCGTCGAAGCGGGGGCGG
TGTTCGCCGAGATCGGCCCGCGCATGGCCGAGTTGAGCGGTTCCCGGCTGGCCGCGCAGCAACAGATGGA
AGGCCTCCTGGCGCCGCACCGGCCCAAGGAGCCCGCGTGGTTCCTGGCCACCGTCGGCGTCTCGCCCGAC
CACCAGGGCAAGGGTCTGGGCAGCGCCGTCGTGCTCCCCGGAGTGGAGGCGGCCGAGCGCGCCGGGGTGC
CCGCCTTCCTGGAGACCTCCGCGCCCCGCAACCTCCCCTTCTACGAGCGGCTCGGCTTCACCGTCACCGC
CGACGTCGAGGTGCCCGAAGGACCGCGCACCTGGTGCATGACCCGCAAGCCCGGTGCCTGACGCCCGCCC
CACGACCCGCAGCGCCCGACCGAAAGGAGCGCACGACCCCATGCATCGATAAAATAAAAGATTTTATTTA
GTCTCCAGAAAAAGGGGGGAATGAAAGACCCCACCTGTAGGTTTGGCAAGCTAGCTTAAGTAACGCCATT
TTGCAAGGCATGGAAAATACATAACTGAGAATAGAGAAGTTCAGATCAAGGTTAGGAACAGAGAGACAGC
AGAATATGGGCCAAACAGGATATCTGTGGTAAGCAGTTCCTGCCCCGGCTCAGGGCCAAGAACAGATGGT
CCCCAGATGCGGTCCCGCCCTCAGCAGTTTCTAGAGAACCATCAGATGTTTCCAGGGTGCCCCAAGGACC
TGAAATGACCCTGTGCCTTATTTGAACTAACCAATCAGTTCGCTTCTCGCTTCTGTTCGCGCGCTTCTGC
TCCCCGAGCTCAATAAAAGAGCCCACAACCCCTCACTCGGCGCGCCAGTCCTCCGATAGACTGCGTCGCC
CGGGTACCCGTGTATCCAATAAACCCTCTTGCAGTTGCATCCGACTTGTGGTCTCGCTGTTCCTTGGGAG
GGTCTCCTCTGAGTGATTGACTACCCGTCAGCGGGGGTCTTTCATGGGTAACAGTTTCTTGAAGTTGGAG
AACAACATTCTGAGGGTAGGAGTCGAATATTAAGTAATCCTGACTCAATTAGCCACTGTTTTGAATCCAC
ATACTCCAATACTCCTGAAATAGTTCATTATGGACAGCGCAGAAGAGCTGGGGAGAATTAATTCGTAATC
ATGGTCATAGCTGTTTCCTGTGTGAAATTGTTATCCGCTCACAATTCCACACAACATACGAGCCGGAAGC
ATAAAGTGTAAAGCCTGGGGTGCCTAATGAGTGAGCTAACTCACATTAATTGCGTTGCGCTCACTGCCCG
CTTTCCAGTCGGGAAACCTGTCGTGCCAGCTGCATTAATGAATCGGCCAACGCGCGGGGAGAGGCGGTTT
GCGTATTGGGCGCTCTTCCGCTTCCTCGCTCACTGACTCGCTGCGCTCGGTCGTTCGGCTGCGGCGAGCG
GTATCAGCTCACTCAAAGGCGGTAATACGGTTATCCACAGAATCAGGGGATAACGCAGGAAAGAACATGT
GAGCAAAAGGCCAGCAAAAGGCCAGGAACCGTAAAAAGGCCGCGTTGCTGGCGTTTTTCCATAGGCTCCG
CCCCCCTGACGAGCATCACAAAAATCGACGCTCAAGTCAGAGGTGGCGAAACCCGACAGGACTATAAAGA
TACCAGGCGTTTCCCCCTGGAAGCTCCCTCGTGCGCTCTCCTGTTCCGACCCTGCCGCTTACCGGATACC
TGTCCGCCTTTCTCCCTTCGGGAAGCGTGGCGCTTTCTCATAGCTCACGCTGTAGGTATCTCAGTTCGGT
GTAGGTCGTTCGCTCCAAGCTGGGCTGTGTGCACGAACCCCCCGTTCAGCCCGACCGCTGCGCCTTATCC
GGTAACTATCGTCTTGAGTCCAACCCGGTAAGACACGACTTATCGCCACTGGCAGCAGCCACTGGTAACA
GGATTAGCAGAGCGAGGTATGTAGGCGGTGCTACAGAGTTCTTGAAGTGGTGGCCTAACTACGGCTACAC
TAGAAGGACAGTATTTGGTATCTGCGCTCTGCTGAAGCCAGTTACCTTCGGAAAAAGAGTTGGTAGCTCT
TGATCCGGCAAACAAACCACCGCTGGTAGCGGTGGTTTTTTTGTTTGCAAGCAGCAGATTACGCGCAGAA
AAAAAGGATCTCAAGAAGATCCTTTGATCTTTTCTACGGGGTCTGACGCTCAGTGGAACGAAAACTCACG
TTAAGGGATTTTGGTCATGAGATTATCAAAAAGGATCTTCACCTAGATCCTTTTAAATTAAAAATGAAGT
TTTAAATCAATCTAAAGTATATATGAGTAAACTTGGTCTGACAGTTACCAATGCTTAATCAGTGAGGCAC
CTATCTCAGCGATCTGTCTATTTCGTTCATCCATAGTTGCCTGACTCCCCGTCGTGTAGATAACTACGAT
ACGGGAGGGCTTACCATCTGGCCCCAGTGCTGCAATGATACCGCGAGACCCACGCTCACCGGCTCCAGAT
TTATCAGCAATAAACCAGCCAGCCGGAAGGGCCGAGCGCAGAAGTGGTCCTGCAACTTTATCCGCCTCCA
TCCAGTCTATTAATTGTTGCCGGGAAGCTAGAGTAAGTAGTTCGCCAGTTAATAGTTTGCGCAACGTTGT
TGCCATTGCTACAGGCATCGTGGTGTCACGCTCGTCGTTTGGTATGGCTTCATTCAGCTCCGGTTCCCAA
CGATCAAGGCGAGTTACATGATCCCCCATGTTGTGCAAAAAAGCGGTTAGCTCCTTCGGTCCTCCGATCG
TTGTCAGAAGTAAGTTGGCCGCAGTGTTATCACTCATGGTTATGGCAGCACTGCATAATTCTCTTACTGT
CATGCCATCCGTAAGATGCTTTTCTGTGACTGGTGAGTACTCAACCAAGTCATTCTGAGAATAGTGTATG
CGGCGACCGAGTTGCTCTTGCCCGGCGTCAATACGGGATAATACCGCGCCACATAGCAGAACTTTAAAAG
TGCTCATCATTGGAAAACGTTCTTCGGGGCGAAAACTCTCAAGGATCTTACCGCTGTTGAGATCCAGTTC
GATGTAACCCACTCGTGCACCCAACTGATCTTCAGCATCTTTTACTTTCACCAGCGTTTCTGGGTGAGCA
AAAACAGGAAGGCAAAATGCCGCAAAAAAGGGAATAAGGGCGACACGGAAATGTTGAATACTCATACTCT
TCCTTTTTCAATATTATTGAAGCATTTATCAGGGTTATTGTCTCATGAGCGGATACATATTTGAATGTAT
TTAGAAAAATAAACAAATAGGGGTTCCGCGCACATTTCCCCGAAAAGTGCCACCTGACGTCTAAGAAACC
ATTATTATCATGACATTAACCTATAAAAATAGGCGTATCACGAGGCCCTTTCGTCTCGCGCGTTTCGGTG
ATGACGGTGAAAACCTCTGACACATGCAGCTCCCGGAGACGGTCACAGCTTGTCTGTAAGCGGATGCCGG
GAGCAGACAAGCCCGTCAGGGCGCGTCAGCGGGTGTTGGCGGGTGTCGGGGCTGGCTTAACTATGCGGCA
TCAGAGCAGATTGTACTGAGAGTGCACCATATGCGGTGTGAAATACCGCACAGATGCGTAAGGAGAAAAT
ACCGCATCAGGCGCCATTCGCCATTCAGGCTGCGCAACTGTTGGGAAGGGCGATCGGTGCGGGCCTCTTC
GCTATTACGCCAGCTGGCGAAAGGGGGATGTGCTGCAAGGCGATTAAGTTGGGTAACGCCAGGGTTTTCC
CAGTCACGACGTTGTAAAACGACGGCGCAAGGAATGGTGCATGCAAGGAGATGGCGCCCAACAGTCCCCC
GGCCACGGGGCCTGCCACCATACCCACGCCGAAACAAGCGCTCATGAGCCCGAAGTGGCGAGCCCGATCT
TCCCCATCGGTGATGTCGGCGATATAGGCGCCAGCAACCGCACCTGTGGCGCCGGTGATGCCGGCCACGA
TGCGTCCGGCGTAGAGGCGATTAGTCCAATTTGTTAAAGACAGGATATCAGTGGTCCAGGCTCTAGTTTT
GACTCAACAATATCACCAGCTGAAGCCTATAGAGTACGAGCCATAGATAAAATAAAAGATTTTATTTAGT
CTCCAGAAAAAGGGGGGAA
