>Addgene plasmid #21655 | pMSCV Cyclin D2-short | addgene partial sequence | sequence record 27418 | MSCV-rev 5'-CAGCGGGGCTGCTAAAGCGCATGC-3'
GTCGTCCTAGATACTCCTAAAGACACCCCGTCCCTACCCGGTAGAATTCGTTAACCTCGAGGGGATTCCC
TTATGCTGTACTTCAAATAGGCACCAAATGCTTTTTATTATTCCGTTTTCGTAGGACCTTTTTCTCTCAC
TTCTAAAAGATCTTTAAATATGATCTAGGTGGGGGCAGAATTTTTTTTTTAAGTTTCACCCTAAAACACA
AAGAACAAAAACAACCAGAAAGAAGAAGAGACCAGATTATGGACGCGTCTCTCTCTTTCGGCCCAACTGG
CATCCTCACAGGTCGATATCCCGCACGTCTGTAGGGGTGCTGGCTTGGTCCAGTTCATCCTCCGACTTGG
ATCCGTCACGTTGGTCCTGACGGTACTGCTGCAGGCTATTGAGGAGCACCGCCTCAATCTGCTCCTGGCA
AGCTTTGAGACAATCCACGTCTGTGTTGGTGATCTTAGCCAGCAGCTCAGTCAGGGCATCACAAGTGAGC
GAGCTCACTTCCTCATCCTGCTGGAGCCCACAGATGGCTGCTCCCACACTTCCAGTTGCGATCATCGACG
GTGGGTACATGGCAAACTTAAAGTCGGTGGCACACAGAGCAATGAAGGTCTGAGCATGCTTGCGGATCAG
AGACAGCTTCTCCCGCTGCTGGGGCAGCTTGCGCAAGATGTGCTCAATGAAGTCATGAGGAGTGACAGCT
GCCAGGTTCCACTTCAACTTCCCCAGCACCACCAGTTCCCACTCCAGCAGCTCCTGAGGCTTGATGGAGT
TGTCGGTGTAAATGCACAGCTTCTCCGCGGTCAGCGGGCTGGTCTCTTTGAAGTTTGGAAGGCCAGGAAC
ATGCAGACAGCACTCGCGACGTGAGATGTAGTAGGAATCTTACAAGAGGGGGAGAAACCCAAAGACAAAA
GAAAACGGGGCTCGAGGGGAGA
